>Addgene plasmid #83335 | Pentaprobe PP10 | addgene full sequence | sequence record 162247 | Addgene Assembled Sequence
GACGGATCGGGAGATCTCCCGATCCCCTATGGTCGACTCTCAGTACAATCTGCTCTGATGCCGCATAGTT
AAGCCAGTATCTGCTCCCTGCTTGTGTGTTGGAGGTCGCTGAGTAGTGCGCGAGCCAAATTTAAGCTACA
ACAAGGCAAGGCTTGACCGACAATTGCATGAAGAATCTGCTTAGGGTTAGGCGTTTTGCGCTGCTTCGCG
ATGTACGGGCCAGATATACGCGTTGACATTGATTATTGACTAGTTATTAATAGTAATCAATTACGGGGTC
ATTAGTTCATAGCCCATATATGGAGTTCCGCGTTACATAACTTACGGTAAATGGCCCGCCTGGCTGACCG
CCCAACGACCCCCGCCCATTGACGTCAATAATGACGTATGTTCCCATAGTAACGCCAATAGGGACTTTCC
ATTGACGTCAATGGGTGGAGTATTTACGGTAAACTGCCCACTTGGCAGTACATCAAGTGTATCATATGCC
AAGTACGCCCCCTATTGACGTCAATGACGGTAAATGGCCCGCCTGGCATTATGCCCAGTACATGACCTTA
TGGGACTTTCCTACTTGGCAGTACATCTACGTATTAGTCATCGCTATTACCATGGTGATGCGGTTTTGGC
AGTACATCAATGGGCGTGGATAGCGGTTTGACTCACGGGGATTTCCAAGTCTCCACCCCATTGACGTCAA
TGGGAGTTTGTTTTGGCACCAAAATCAACGGGACTTTCCAAAATGTCGTAACAACTCCGCCCCATTGACG
CAAATGGGCGGTAGGCGTGTACGGTGGGAGGTCTATATAAGCAGAGCTCTCTGGCTAACTAGAGAACCCA
CTGCTTACTGGCTTATCGAAATTAATACGACTCACTATAGGGAGACCCAAGCTTGGTACGGTGGGATTAG
GGCAGCTCGACGCGACACGACTGCAATACAGCATAACATAGCCGAGTGGACGGGACCGGATGGATCAGAT
GAGCCCAATGGGTAGGATACTAGAGGGCCCTATTCTATAGTGTCACCTAAATGCTAGAGCTCGCTGATCA
GCCTCGACTGTGCCTTCTAGTTGCCAGCCATCTGTTGTTTGCCCCTCCCCCGTGCCTTCCTTGACCCTGG
AAGGTGCCACTCCCACTGTCCTTTCCTAATAAAATGAGGAAATTGCATCGCATTGTCTGAGTAGGTGTCA
TTCTATTCTGGGGGGTGGGGTGGGGCAGGACAGCAAGGGGGAGGATTGGGAAGACAATAGCAGGCATGCT
GGGGATGCGGTGGGCTCTATGGCTTCTGAGGCGGAAAGAACCAGCTGGGGCTCTAGGGGGTATCCCC
[124 nt withheld, positions 1328-1451]
C
[91 nt withheld, positions 1453-1543]
A
[49 nt withheld, positions 1545-1593]
CCTTTGACGTTGGAGTCCACGTTCTTT
[37 nt withheld, positions 1621-1657]
ACCCTATCTCGGTCTATTCTTTTGATTTATAAGGGATTTTGCCGATTTCGGCCTATTGGTTAAAAAATGA
GCTGATTTAACAAAAATTTAACGCGAATTAATTCTGTGGAATGTGTGTCAGTTAGGGTGTGGAAAGTCCC
CAGGCTCCCCAGGCAGGCAGAAGTATGCAAAGCATGCATCTCAATTAGTCAGCAACCAGGTGTGGAAAGT
CCCCAGGCTCCCCAGCAGGCAGAAGTATGCAAAGCATGCATCTCAATTAGTCAGCAACCATAGTCCCGCC
CCTAACTCCGCCCATCCCGCCCCTAACTCCGCCCAGTTCCGCCCATTCTCCGCCCCATGGCTGACTAATT
TTTTTTATTTATGCAGAGGCCGAGGCCGCCTCTGCCTCTGAGCTATTCCAGAAGTAGTGAGGAGGCTTTT
TTGGAGGCCTAGGCTTTTGCAAAAAGCTCCCGGGAGCTTGTATATCCATTTTCGGATCTGATCAAGAGAC
AGGATGAGGATCGTTTCGCATGATTGAACAAGATGGATTGCACGCAGGTTCTCCGGCCGCTTGGGTGGAG
AGGCTATTCGGCTATGACTGGGCACAACAGACAATCGGCTGCTCTGATGCCGCCGTGTTCCGGCTGTCAG
CGCAGGGGCGCCCGGTTCTTTTTGTCAAGACCGACCTGTCCGGTGCCCTGAATGAACTGCAGGACGAGGC
AGCGCGGCTATCGTGGCTGGCCACGACGGGCGTTCCTTGCGCAGCTGTGCTCGACGTTGTCACTGAAGCG
GGAAGGGACTGGCTGCTATTGGGCGAAGTGCCGGGGCAGGATCTCCTGTCATCTCACCTTGCTCCTGCCG
AGAAAGTATCCATCATGGCTGATGCAATGCGGCGGCTGCATACGCTTGATCCGGCTACCTGCCCATTCGA
CCACCAAGCGAAACATCGCATCGAGCGAGCACGTACTCGGATGGAAGCCGGTCTTGTCGATCAGGATGAT
CTGGACGAAGAGCATCAGGGGCTCGCGCCAGCCGAACTGTTCGCCAGGCTCAAGGCGCGCATGCCCGACG
GCGAGGATCTCGTCGTGACCCATGGCGATGCCTGCTTGCCGAATATCATGGTGGAAAATGGCCGCTTTTC
TGGATTCATCGACTGTGGCCGGCTGGGTGTGGCGGACCGCTATCAGGACATAGCGTTGGCTACCCGTGAT
ATTGCTGAAGAGCTTGGCGGCGAATGGGCTGACCGCTTCCTCGTGCTTTACGGTATCGCCGCTCCCGATT
CGCAGCGCATCGCCTTCTATCGCCTTCTTGACGAGTTCTTCTGAGCGGGACTCTGGGGTTCGAAATGACC
GACCAAGCGACGCCCAACCTGCCATCACGAGATTTCGATTCCACCGCCGCCTTCTATGAAAGGTTGGGCT
TCGGAATCGTTTTCCGGGACGCCGGCTGGATGATCCTCCAGCGCGGGGATCTCATGCTGGAGTTCTTCGC
CCACCCCAACTTGTTTATTGCAGCTTATAATGGTTACAAATAAAGCAATAGCATCACAAATTTCACAAAT
AAAGCATTTTTTTCACTGCATTCTAGTTGTGGTTTGTCCAAACTCATCAATGTATCTTATCATGTCTGTA
TACCGTCGACCTCTAGCTAGAGCTTGGCGTAATCATGGTCATAGCTGTTTCCTGTGTGAAATTGTTATCC
GCTCACAATTCCACACAACATACGAGCCGGAAGCATAAAGTGTAAAGCCTGGGGTGCCTAATGAGTGAGC
TAACTCACATTAATTGCGTTGCGCTCACTGCCCGCTTTCCAGTCGGGAAACCTGTCGTGCCAGCTGCATT
AATGAATCGGCCAACGCGCGGGGAGAGGCGGTTTGCGTATTGGGCGCTCTTCCGCTTCCTCGCTCACTGA
CTCGCTGCGCTCGGTCGTTCGGCTGCGGCGAGCGGTATCAGCTCACTCAAAGGCGGTAATACGGTTATCC
ACAGAATCAGGGGATAACGCAGGAAAGAACATGTGAGCAAAAGGCCAGCAAAAGGCCAGGAACCGTAAAA
AGGCCGCGTTGCTGGCGTTTTTCCATAGGCTCCGCCCCCCTGACGAGCATCACAAAAATCGACGCTCAAG
TCAGAGGTGGCGAAACCCGACAGGACTATAAAGATACCAGGCGTTTCCCCCTGGAAGCTCCCTCGTGCGC
TCTCCTGTTCCGACCCTGCCGCTTACCGGATACCTGTCCGCCTTTCTCCCTTCGGGAAGCGTGGCGCTTT
CTCAATGCTCACGCTGTAGGTATCTCAGTTCGGTGTAGGTCGTTCGCTCCAAGCTGGGCTGTGTGCACGA
ACCCCCCGTTCAGCCCGACCGCTGCGCCTTATCCGGTAACTATCGTCTTGAGTCCAACCCGGTAAGACAC
GACTTATCGCCACTGGCAGCAGCCACTGGTAACAGGATTAGCAGAGCGAGGTATGTAGGCGGTGCTACAG
AGTTCTTGAAGTGGTGGCCTAACTACGGCTACACTAGAAGGACAGTATTTGGTATCTGCGCTCTGCTGAA
GCCAGTTACCTTCGGAAAAAGAGTTGGTAGCTCTTGATCCGGCAAACAAACCACCGCTGGTAGCGGTGGT
TTTTTTGTTTGCAAGCAGCAGATTACGCGCAGAAAAAAAGGATCTCAAGAAGATCCTTTGATCTTTTCTA
CGGGGTCTGACGCTCAGTGGAACGAAAACTCACGTTAAGGGATTTTGGTCATGAGATTATCAAAAAGGAT
CTTCACCTAGATCCTTTTAAATTAAAAATGAAGTTTTAAATCAATCTAAAGTATATATGAGTAAACTTGG
TCTGACAGTTACCAATGCTTAATCAGTGAGGCACCTATCTCAGCGATCTGTCTATTTCGTTCATCCATAG
TTGCCTGACTCCCCGTCGTGTAGATAACTACGATACGGGAGGGCTTACCATCTGGCCCCAGTGCTGCAAT
GATACCGCGAGACCCACGCTCACCGGCTCCAGATTTATCAGCAATAAACCAGCCAGCCGGAAGGGCCGAG
CGCAGAAGTGGTCCTGCAACTTTATCCGCCTCCATCCAGTCTATTAATTGTTGCCGGGAAGCTAGAGTAA
GTAGTTCGCCAGTTAATAGTTTGCGCAACGTTGTTGCCATTGCTACAGGCATCGTGGTGTCACGCTCGTC
GTTTGGTATGGCTTCATTCAGCTCCGGTTCCCAACGATCAAGGCGAGTTACATGATCCCCCATGTTGTGC
AAAAAAGCGGTTAGCTCCTTCGGTCCTCCGATCGTTGTCAGAAGTAAGTTGGCCGCAGTGTTATCACTCA
TGGTTATGGCAGCACTGCATAATTCTCTTACTGTCATGCCATCCGTAAGATGCTTTTCTGTGACTGGTGA
GTACTCAACCAAGTCATTCTGAGAATAGTGTATGCGGCGACCGAGTTGCTCTTGCCCGGCGTCAATACGG
GATAATACCGCGCCACATAGCAGAACTTTAAAAGTGCTCATCATTGGAAAACGTTCTTCGGGGCGAAAAC
TCTCAAGGATCTTACCGCTGTTGAGATCCAGTTCGATGTAACCCACTCGTGCACCCAACTGATCTTCAGC
ATCTTTTACTTTCACCAGCGTTTCTGGGTGAGCAAAAACAGGAAGGCAAAATGCCGCAAAAAAGGGAATA
AGGGCGACACGGAAATGTTGAATACTCATACTCTTCCTTTTTCAATATTATTGAAGCATTTATCAGGGTT
ATTGTCTCATGAGCGGATACATATTTGAATGTATTTAGAAAAATAAACAAATAGGGGTTCCGCGCACATT
TCCCCGAAAAGTGCCACCTGACGTC
Features (pLannotate 1.2.2; 20 found; start..end, strand, type, name):
     36..80      -  misc_feature   bom (fragment): basis of mobility region from pBR322
    235..614     +  enhancer       CMV enhancer: human cytomegalovirus immediate early enhancer
    615..818     +  promoter       CMV promoter: human cytomegalovirus (CMV) immediate early promoter
    814..847     +  LTR            5' LTR (truncated) (fragment): truncated 5' long terminal repeat (LTR) from HIV-1
    863..881     +  promoter       T7 promoter: promoter for bacteriophage T7 RNA polymerase
   1014..1032    -  promoter       SP6 promoter: promoter for bacteriophage SP6 RNA polymerase
   1058..1282    +  polyA_signal   bGH poly(A) signal: bovine growth hormone polyadenylation signal
   1286..1307    +  promoter       SV40 promoter (fragment): SV40 enhancer and early promoter
   1328..1756    +  rep_origin     f1 ori (sequence partly withheld): f1 bacteriophage origin of replication; arrow indicates direction of (+) strand synthesis
   1770..2100    +  promoter       SV40 promoter: SV40 enhancer and early promoter
   2167..2958    +  CDS            neo: KKA2_KLEPN - Also known as kan, nptII. Experimental evidence at protein level: Swiss-Prot protein existence level 1. Resistance to kanamycin, neomycin, paromomycin, ribostamycin, butirosin and gentamicin B. From Klebsiella pneumoniae.
   2982..3140    +  CDS            ble (fragment): BLE_KLEPN - Experimental evidence at protein level: Swiss-Prot protein existence level 1. Binding protein with a strong affinity to the bleomycin family of antibiotics. Binds to CL990; an antimitotic-antibiotic compound. From Klebsiella pneumoniae.
   3135..3256    +  polyA_signal   SV40 poly(A) signal: SV40 polyadenylation signal
   3329..3345    -  protein_bind   lac operator: The lac repressor binds to the lac operator to inhibit transcription in E. coli. This inhibition can be relieved by adding lactose or isopropyl-β-D-thiogalactopyranoside (IPTG). lac repressor encoded by lacI
   3353..3383    -  promoter       lac promoter: promoter for the E. coli lac operon
   3398..3419    -  protein_bind   CAP binding site: CAP binding activates transcription in the presence of cAMP. E. coli catabolite activator protein
   3432..3524    -  CDS            lacI (fragment): lac repressor; lacI; The lac repressor binds to the lac operator to inhibit transcription in E. coli. This inhibition can be relieved by adding lactose or isopropyl-β-D-thiogalactopyranoside (IPTG).
   3707..4295    -  rep_origin     ori: high-copy-number ColE1/pMB1/pBR322/pUC origin of replication
   4466..5326    -  CDS            AmpR: β-lactamase; bla; confers resistance to ampicillin, carbenicillin, and related antibiotics
   5327..5431    -  promoter       AmpR promoter: bla
