[The description below was written by a language model from this plasmid's Addgene catalogue record and pLannotate feature annotations shown in this document.]
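Description:
Pentaprobe PP10 is a pcDNA3-based plasmid carrying a short synthetic insert of about 100 bp, PP10, one member of a "pentaprobe" set used to test whether a protein can bind RNA. The assembled sequence is 5,462 nt. It is maintained in E. coli as a high-copy plasmid through a ColE1/pUC-type origin and selected with ampicillin via the β-lactamase gene and its own promoter. An f1 origin is also present, which allows single-stranded DNA production. Small annotated fragments (bom, lacI, lac promoter and operator, a partial ble sequence, and a short hit to an HIV-1 LTR immediately after the CMV promoter) appear to be backbone remnants or incidental similarity matches rather than functional parts.

The insert is not annotated as a feature, but the gap between the T7 promoter and the oppositely oriented SP6 promoter matches the position of the pcDNA3 cloning site and is consistent in size with a 100 bp insert. This region lies downstream of the CMV enhancer and promoter and upstream of the bGH polyadenylation signal. The catalogue lists the vector type as both mammalian expression and RNA transcription. The flanking phage promoters would allow in vitro transcription of either strand, so the plasmid can serve as a template for making a defined synthetic RNA probe for protein-binding assays. The record does not specify which promoter is used in practice, nor how the probe sequence was designed. The backbone also carries an SV40 promoter-driven neomycin resistance cassette with an SV40 poly(A) signal, which would permit G418 selection in mammalian cells, although this is probably incidental to the plasmid's use as a probe template.
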