Addgene plasmid #83335: Pentaprobe PP10
Purpose: Pentaprobe for assesing the RNA binding potential of a protein
Depositing lab: Joel Mackay. Depositing organization: University of Sydney. Publication: A rapid method for assessing the RNA-binding potential of a protein. Bendak K, Loughlin FE, Cheung V, O'Connell MR, Crossley M, Mackay JP. Nucleic Acids Res. 2012 Aug;40(14):e105. doi: 10.1093/nar/gks285. Epub 2012 Apr 3. PubMed 22492509.
Backbone
  Vector backbone: pcDNA3
  Backbone manufacturer: Invitrogen
  Backbone size w/o insert (bp): 5400
  Vector type: Mammalian Expression ; RNA transcription
Growth in bacteria
  Bacterial resistance: Ampicillin, 100 μg/mL
  Growth temperature: 37°C
  Growth strain: DH5alpha
  Copy number: High Copy
Gene/Insert
  Gene/Insert name: PP10
  Species: Synthetic
  Insert size (bp): 100
  Promoter: CMV
  Cloning method: Unknown
  Sequencing primers: 5′ CMV-F; 3′ BGH-R
Terms and licenses: Academic/Nonprofit Terms; Industry Terms: Not Available to Industry
How to cite: Pentaprobe PP10 was a gift from Joel Mackay (Addgene plasmid # 83335 ; http://n2t.net/addgene:83335 ; RRID:Addgene_83335)
