>Addgene plasmid #83335 | Pentaprobe PP10 | depositor partial sequence | sequence record 158594 | Pentaprobe sequence
GGTGGGATTAGGGCAGCTCGACGCGACACGACTGCAATACAGCATAACATAGCCGAGTGGACGGGACCGG
ATGGATCAGATGAGCCCAATGGGTAGGATA
