>Addgene plasmid #83335 | Pentaprobe PP10 | addgene partial sequence | sequence record 162245 | CMV-F 5'-CGCAAATGGGCGGTAGGCGTG-3'
AGCAGAGCTCTCTGGCTAACTAGAGAACCCACTGCTTACTGGCTTATCGAAATTAATACGACTCACTATA
GGGAGACCCAAGCTTGGTACGGTGGGATTAGGGCAGCTCGACGCGACACGACTGCAATACAGCATAACAT
AGCCGAGTGGACGGGACCGGATGGATCAGATGAGCCCAATGGGTAGGATACTAGAGGGCCCTATTCTATA
GTGTCACCTAAATGCTAGAGCTCGCTGATCAGCCTCGACTGTGCCTTCTAGTTGCCAGCCATCTGTTGTT
TGCCCCTCCCCCGTGCCTTCCTTGACCCTGGAAGGTGCCACTCCCACTGTCCTTTCCTAATAAAATGAGG
AAATTGCATCGCATTGTCTGAGTAGGTGTCATTCTATTCTGGGGGGTGGGGTGGGGCAGGACAGCAAGGG
GGAGGATTGGGAAGACAATAGCAGGCATGCTGGGGATGCGGTGGGCTCTATGGCTTCTGAGGCGGAAAGA
ACCAGCTGGGGCTCTAGGGGGTATCCCC
[124 nt withheld, positions 519-642]
C
[91 nt withheld, positions 644-734]
A
[49 nt withheld, positions 736-784]
CCTTTGACGTTGGAGTCCACGTTCTTT
[37 nt withheld, positions 812-848]
ACCCTATCTCGGTCTATTCTTTTGATTTATAAGGGATTTTGCCGATTTC
