>Addgene plasmid #83335 | Pentaprobe PP10 | addgene partial sequence | sequence record 162246 | BGH-rev 5'-TAGAAGGCACAGTCGAGG-3'
CTATAGAATAGGGCCCTCTAGTATCCTACCCATTGGGCTCATCTGATCCATCCGGTCCCGTCCACTCGGC
TATGTTATGCTGTATTGCAGTCGTGTCGCGTCGAGCTGCCCTAATCCCACCGTACCAAGCTTGGGTCTCC
CTATAGTGAGTCGTATTAATTTCGATAAGCCAGTAAGCAGTGGGTTCTCTAGTTAGCCAGAGAGCTCTGC
TTATATAGACCTCCCACCGTACACGCCTACCGCCCATTTGCGTCAATGGGGCGGAGTTGTTACGACATTT
TGGAAAGTCCCGTTGATTTTGGTGCCAAAACAAACTCCCATTGACGTCAATGGGGTGGAGACTTGGAAAT
CCCCGTGAGTCAAACCGCTATCCACGCCCATTGATGTACTGCCAAAACCGCATCACCATGGTAATAGCGA
TGACTAATACGTAGATGTACTGCCAAGTAGGAAAGTCCCATAAGGTCATGTACTGGGCATAATGCCAGGC
GGGCCATTTACCGTCATTGACGTCAATAGGGGGCGTACTTGGCATATGATACACTTGATGTACTGCCAAG
TGGGCAGTTTACCGTAAATACTCCACCCATTGACGTCAATGGAAAGTCCCTATTGGCGTTACTATGGGAA
CATACGTCATTATTGACGTCAATGGGCGGGGGTCGTTGGGCGGTCAGCCAGGCGGGCCATTTACCGTAAG
TTATGTAACGCGGAACTCCATATATGGGCTATGAACTAATGACCCCGTAATTGATTACTATTAATAACTA
GTCAATAATCAATGTCAACGCGTATATCTGGCCCGTACATCGCGAAGCAGCGCAAAACGCCTAACCCTAA
GCAGATTCTTCATGCAATTGTCGGTCAAGCCTTGCCTTGTTGTAGCTTAAATTTTGCTCGCGCACTACTC
AGCGACCTCCAACACACAAGCA
